>Addgene plasmid #230086 | pLKO.1_puro_shNRF2-1 | addgene full sequence | sequence record 457438 | Addgene NGS Result
TTGGGGTTGCGCCTTTTCCAAGGCAGCCCTGGGTTTGCGCAGGGACGCGGCTGCTCTGGGCGTGGTTCCG
GGAAACGCAGCGGCGCCGACCCTGGGTCTCGCACATTCTTCACGTCCGTTCGCAGCGTCACCCGGATCTT
CGCCGCTACCCTTGTGGGCCCCCCGGCGACGCTTCCTGCTCCGCCCCTAAGTCGGGAAGGTTCCTTGCGG
TTCGCGGCGTGCCGGACGTGACAAACGGAAGCCGCACGTCTCACTAGTACCCTCGCAGACGGACAGCGCC
AGGGAGCAATGGCAGCGCGCCGACCGCGATGGGCTGTGGCCAATAGCGGCTGCTCAGCAGGGCGCGCCGA
GAGCAGCGGCCGGGAAGGGGCGGTGCGGGAGGCGGGGTGTGGGGCGGTAGTGTGGGCCCTGTTCCTGCCC
GCGCGGTGTTCCGCATTCTGCAAGCCTCCGGAGCGCACGTCGGCAGTCGGCTCCCTCGTTGACCGAATCA
CCGACCTCTCTCCCCAGGGGGATCCACCGGAGCTTACCATGACCGAGTACAAGCCCACGGTGCGCCTCGC
CACCCGCGACGACGTCCCCAGGGCCGTACGCACCCTCGCCGCCGCGTTCGCCGACTACCCCGCCACGCGC
CACACCGTCGATCCGGACCGCCACATCGAGCGGGTCACCGAGCTGCAAGAACTCTTCCTCACGCGCGTCG
GGCTCGACATCGGCAAGGTGTGGGTCGCGGACGACGGCGCCGCGGTGGCGGTCTGGACCACGCCGGAGAG
CGTCGAAGCGGGGGCGGTGTTCGCCGAGATCGGCCCGCGCATGGCCGAGTTGAGCGGTTCCCGGCTGGCC
GCGCAGCAACAGATGGAAGGCCTCCTGGCGCCGCACCGGCCCAAGGAGCCCGCGTGGTTCCTGGCCACCG
TCGGCGTCTCGCCCGACCACCAGGGCAAGGGTCTGGGCAGCGCCGTCGTGCTCCCCGGAGTGGAGGCGGC
CGAGCGCGCCGGGGTGCCCGCCTTCCTGGAGACCTCCGCGCCCCGCAACCTCCCCTTCTACGAGCGGCTC
GGCTTCACCGTCACCGCCGACGTCGAGGTGCCCGAAGGACCGCGCACCTGGTGCATGACCCGCAAGCCCG
GTGCCTGACGCCCGCCCCACGACCCGCAGCGCCCGACCGAAAGGAGCGCACGACCCCATGCATCGGTACC
TTTAAGACCAATGACTTACAAGGCAGCTGTAGATCTTAGCCACTTTTTAAAAGAAAAGGGGGGACTGGAA
GGGCTAATTCACTCCCAACGAAGACAAGATCTGCTTTTTGCTTGTACTGGGTCTCTCTGGTTAGACCAGA
TCTGAGCCTGGGAGCTCTCTGGCTAACTAGGGAACCCACTGCTTAAGCCTCAATAAAGCTTGCCTTGAGT
GCTTCAAGTAGTGTGTGCCCGTCTGTTGTGTGACTCTGGTAACTAGAGATCCCTCAGACCCTTTTAGTCA
GTGTGGAAAATCTCTAGCAGTAGTAGTTCATGTCATCTTATTATTCAGTATTTATAACTTGCAAAGAAAT
GAATATCAGAGAGTGAGAGGAACTTGTTTATTGCAGCTTATAATGGTTACAAATAAAGCAATAGCATCAC
AAATTTCACAAATAAAGCATTTTTTTCACTGCATTCTAGTTGTGGTTTGTCCAAACTCATCAATGTATCT
TATCATGTCTGGCTCTAGCTATCCCGCCCCTAACTCCGCCCATCCCGCCCCTAACTCCGCCCAGTTCCGC
CCATTCTCCGCCCCATGGCTGACTAATTTTTTTTATTTATGCAGAGGCCGAGGCCGCCTCGGCCTCTGAG
CTATTCCAGAAGTAGTGAGGAGGCTTTTTTGGAGGCCTAGGGACGTACCCAATTCGCCCTATAGTGAGTC
GTATTACGCGCGCTCACTGGCCGTCGTTTTACAACGTCGTGACTGGGAAAACCCTGGCGTTACCCAACTT
AATCGCCTTGCAGCACATCCCCCTTTCGCCAGCTGGCGTAATAGCGAAGAGGCCCGCACCGATCGCCCTT
CCCAACAGTTGCGCAGCCTGAATGGCGAATGGG
[124 nt withheld, positions 2064-2187]
C
[91 nt withheld, positions 2189-2279]
A
[49 nt withheld, positions 2281-2329]
CCTTTGACGTTGGAGTCCACGTTCTTT
[37 nt withheld, positions 2357-2393]
ACCCTATCTCGGTCTATTCTTTTGATTTATAAGGGATTTTGCCGATTTCGGCCTATTGGTTAAAAAATGA
GCTGATTTAACAAAAATTTAACGCGAATTTTAACAAAATATTAACGCTTACAATTTAGGTGGCACTTTTC
GGGGAAATGTGCGCGGAACCCCTATTTGTTTATTTTTCTAAATACATTCAAATATGTATCCGCTCATGAG
ACAATAACCCTGATAAATGCTTCAATAATATTGAAAAAGGAAGAGTATGAGTATTCAACATTTCCGTGTC
GCCCTTATTCCCTTTTTTGCGGCATTTTGCCTTCCTGTTTTTGCTCACCCAGAAACGCTGGTGAAAGTAA
AAGATGCTGAAGATCAGTTGGGTGCACGAGTGGGTTACATCGAACTGGATCTCAACAGCGGTAAGATCCT
TGAGAGTTTTCGCCCCGAAGAACGTTTTCCAATGATGAGCACTTTTAAAGTTCTGCTATGTGGCGCGGTA
TTATCCCGTATTGACGCCGGGCAAGAGCAACTCGGTCGCCGCATACACTATTCTCAGAATGACTTGGTTG
AGTACTCACCAGTCACAGAAAAGCATCTTACGGATGGCATGACAGTAAGAGAATTATGCAGTGCTGCCAT
AACCATGAGTGATAACACTGCGGCCAACTTACTTCTGACAACGATCGGAGGACCGAAGGAGCTAACCGCT
TTTTTGCACAACATGGGGGATCATGTAACTCGCCTTGATCGTTGGGAACCGGAGCTGAATGAAGCCATAC
CAAACGACGAGCGTGACACCACGATGCCTGTAGCAATGGCAACAACGTTGCGCAAACTATTAACTGGCGA
ACTACTTACTCTAGCTTCCCGGCAACAATTAATAGACTGGATGGAGGCGGATAAAGTTGCAGGACCACTT
CTGCGCTCGGCCCTTCCGGCTGGCTGGTTTATTGCTGATAAATCTGGAGCCGGTGAGCGTGGGTCTCGCG
GTATCATTGCAGCACTGGGGCCAGATGGTAAGCCCTCCCGTATCGTAGTTATCTACACGACGGGGAGTCA
GGCAACTATGGATGAACGAAATAGACAGATCGCTGAGATAGGTGCCTCACTGATTAAGCATTGGTAACTG
TCAGACCAAGTTTACTCATATATACTTTAGATTGATTTAAAACTTCATTTTTAATTTAAAAGGATCTAGG
TGAAGATCCTTTTTGATAATCTCATGACCAAAATCCCTTAACGTGAGTTTTCGTTCCACTGAGCGTCAGA
CCCCGTAGAAAAGATCAAAGGATCTTCTTGAGATCCTTTTTTTCTGCGCGTAATCTGCTGCTTGCAAACA
AAAAAACCACCGCTACCAGCGGTGGTTTGTTTGCCGGATCAAGAGCTACCAACTCTTTTTCCGAAGGTAA
CTGGCTTCAGCAGAGCGCAGATACCAAATACTGTTCTTCTAGTGTAGCCGTAGTTAGGCCACCACTTCAA
GAACTCTGTAGCACCGCCTACATACCTCGCTCTGCTAATCCTGTTACCAGTGGCTGCTGCCAGTGGCGAT
AAGTCGTGTCTTACCGGGTTGGACTCAAGACGATAGTTACCGGATAAGGCGCAGCGGTCGGGCTGAACGG
GGGGTTCGTGCACACAGCCCAGCTTGGAGCGAACGACCTACACCGAACTGAGATACCTACAGCGTGAGCT
ATGAGAAAGCGCCACGCTTCCCGAAGGGAGAAAGGCGGACAGGTATCCGGTAAGCGGCAGGGTCGGAACA
GGAGAGCGCACGAGGGAGCTTCCAGGGGGAAACGCCTGGTATCTTTATAGTCCTGTCGGGTTTCGCCACC
TCTGACTTGAGCGTCGATTTTTGTGATGCTCGTCAGGGGGGCGGAGCCTATGGAAAAACGCCAGCAACGC
GGCCTTTTTACGGTTCCTGGCCTTTTGCTGGCCTTTTGCTCACATGTTCTTTCCTGCGTTATCCCCTGAT
TCTGTGGATAACCGTATTACCGCCTTTGAGTGAGCTGATACCGCTCGCCGCAGCCGAACGACCGAGCGCA
GCGAGTCAGTGAGCGAGGAAGCGGAAGAGCGCCCAATACGCAAACCGCCTCTCCCCGCGCGTTGGCCGAT
TCATTAATGCAGCTGGCACGACAGGTTTCCCGACTGGAAAGCGGGCAGTGAGCGCAACGCAATTAATGTG
AGTTAGCTTACTCATTAGGCACCCCAGGCTTTACACTTTATGCTTCCGGCTCGTATGTTGTGTGGAATTG
TGAGCGGATAACAATTTCACACAGGAAACAGCTATGACCATGATTACGCCAAGCGCGCAATTAACCCTCA
CTAAAGGGAACAAAAGCTGGAGCTGCAAGCTTAATGTAGTCTTATGCAATACTCTTGTAGTCTTGCAACA
TGGTAACGATGAGTTAGCAACATGCCTTACAAGGAGAGAAAAAGCACCGTGCATGCCGATTGGTGGAAGT
AAGGTGGTACGATCGTGCCTTATTAGGAAGGCAACAGACGGGTCTGACATGGATTGGACGAACCACTGAA
TTGCCGCATTGCAGAGATATTGTATTTAAGTGCCTAGCTCGATACATAAACGGGTCTCTCTGGTTAGACC
AGATCTGAGCCTGGGAGCTCTCTGGCTAACTAGGGAACCCACTGCTTAAGCCTCAATAAAGCTTGCCTTG
AGTGCTTCAAGTAGTGTGTGCCCGTCTGTTGTGTGACTCTGGTAACTAGAGATCCCTCAGACCCTTTTAG
TCAGTGTGGAAAATCTCTAGCAGTGGCGCCCGAACAGGGACTTGAAAGCGAAAGGGAAACCAGAGGAGCT
CTCTCGACGCAGGACTCGGCTTGCTGAAGCGCGCACGGCAAGAGGCGAGGGGCGGCGACTGGTGAGTACG
CCAAAAATTTTGACTAGCGGAGGCTAGAAGGAGAGAGATGGGTGCGAGAGCGTCAGTATTAAGCGGGGGA
GAATTAGATCGCGATGGGAAAAAATTCGGTTAAGGCCAGGGGGAAAGAAAAAATATAAATTAAAACATAT
AGTATGGGCAAGCAGGGAGCTAGAACGATTCGCAGTTAATCCTGGCCTGTTAGAAACATCAGAAGGCTGT
AGACAAATACTGGGACAGCTACAACCATCCCTTCAGACAGGATCAGAAGAACTTAGATCATTATATAATA
CAGTAGCAACCCTCTATTGTGTGCATCAAAGGATAGAGATAAAAGACACCAAGGAAGCTTTAGACAAGAT
AGAGGAAGAGCAAAACAAAAGTAAGACCACCGCACAGCAAGCGGCCGCTGATCTTCAGACCTGGAGGAGG
AGATATGAGGGACAATTGGAGAAGTGAATTATATAAATATAAAGTAGTAAAAATTGAACCATTAGGAGTA
GCACCCACCAAGGCAAAGAGAAGAGTGGTGCAGAGAGAAAAAAGAGCAGTGGGAATAGGAGCTTTGTTCC
TTGGGTTCTTGGGAGCAGCAGGAAGCACTATGGGCGCAGCGTCAATGACGCTGACGGTACAGGCCAGACA
ATTATTGTCTGGTATAGTGCAGCAGCAGAACAATTTGCTGAGGGCTATTGAGGCGCAACAGCATCTGTTG
CAACTCACAGTCTGGGGCATCAAGCAGCTCCAGGCAAGAATCCTGGCTGTGGAAAGATACCTAAAGGATC
AACAGCTCCTGGGGATTTGGGGTTGCTCTGGAAAACTCATTTGCACCACTGCTGTGCCTTGGAATGCTAG
TTGGAGTAATAAATCTCTGGAACAGATTTGGAATCACACGACCTGGATGGAGTGGGACAGAGAAATTAAC
AATTACACAAGCTTAATACACTCCTTAATTGAAGAATCGCAAAACCAGCAAGAAAAGAATGAACAAGAAT
TATTGGAATTAGATAAATGGGCAAGTTTGTGGAATTGGTTTAACATAACAAATTGGCTGTGGTATATAAA
ATTATTCATAATGATAGTAGGAGGCTTGGTAGGTTTAAGAATAGTTTTTGCTGTACTTTCTATAGTGAAT
AGAGTTAGGCAGGGATATTCACCATTATCGTTTCAGACCCACCTCCCAACCCCGAGGGGACCCGACAGGC
CCGAAGGAATAGAAGAAGAAGGTGGAGAGAGAGACAGAGACAGATCCATTCGATTAGTGAACGGATCTCG
ACGGTATCGATCACGAGACTAGCCTCGAGCGGCCGCCCCCTTCACCGAGGGCCTATTTCCCATGATTCCT
TCATATTTGCATATACGATACAAGGCTGTTAGAGAGATAATTGGAATTAATTTGACTGTAAACACAAAGA
TATTAGTACAAAATACGTGACGTAGAAAGTAATAATTTCTTGGGTAGTTTGCAGTTTTAAAATTATGTTT
TAAAATGGACTATCATATGCTTACCGTAACTTGAAAGTATTTCGATTTCTTGGCTTTATATATCTTGTGG
AAAGGACGAAACACCGGGTAAGAAGCCAGATGTTAAGACTCGAGTCTTAACATCTGGCTTCTTACTTTTT
GAATTCTCGACCTCGAGACAAATGGCAGTATTCATCCACAATTTTAAAAGAAAAGGGGGGATTGGGGGGT
ACAGTGCAGGGGAAAGAATAGTAGACATAATAGCAACAGACATACAAACTAAAGAATTACAAAAACAAAT
TACAAAAATTCAAAATTTTCGGGTTTATTACAGGGACAGCAGAGATCCACTTTGGCCGCGGCTCGAGGGG
G
Features (pLannotate 1.2.2; 25 found; start..end, strand, type, name):
    529..1128    +  CDS            PuroR: puromycin N-acetyltransferase; pac from Streptomyces alboniger; confers resistance to puromycin
   1171..1254    +  CDS            nef (fragment): NEF_HV1Z2 - Experimental evidence at protein level: Swiss-Prot protein existence level 1. Extracellular Nef protein targets CD4(+) T-lymphocytes for apoptosis by interacting with CXCR4 surface receptors. From Human immunodeficiency virus type 1 group M subtype D (isolate Z2/CDC-Z34) (HIV-1).
   1256..1489    +  LTR            3' LTR (ΔU3): self-inactivating 3' long terminal repeat (LTR) from HIV-1
   1561..1682    +  polyA_signal   SV40 poly(A) signal: SV40 polyadenylation signal
   1722..1857    +  rep_origin     SV40 ori: SV40 origin of replication
   1878..1896    -  promoter       T7 promoter: promoter for bacteriophage T7 RNA polymerase
   1904..2059    +  CDS            lacZα (fragment): LacZα fragment of β-galactosidase; lacZ fragment
   2064..2492    +  rep_origin     f1 ori (sequence partly withheld): f1 bacteriophage origin of replication; arrow indicates direction of (+) strand synthesis
   2545..2649    +  promoter       AmpR promoter: bla
   2650..3510    +  CDS            AmpR: β-lactamase; bla; confers resistance to ampicillin, carbenicillin, and related antibiotics
   3681..4269    +  rep_origin     ori: high-copy-number ColE1/pMB1/pBR322/pUC origin of replication
   4452..4544    +  CDS            lacI (fragment): lac repressor; lacI; The lac repressor binds to the lac operator to inhibit transcription in E. coli. This inhibition can be relieved by adding lactose or isopropyl-β-D-thiogalactopyranoside (IPTG).
   4557..4578    +  protein_bind   CAP binding site: CAP binding activates transcription in the presence of cAMP. E. coli catabolite activator protein
   4593..4623    +  promoter       lac promoter: promoter for the E. coli lac operon
   4631..4647    +  protein_bind   lac operator: The lac repressor binds to the lac operator to inhibit transcription in E. coli. This inhibition can be relieved by adding lactose or isopropyl-β-D-thiogalactopyranoside (IPTG). lac repressor encoded by lacI
   4692..4710    +  promoter       T3 promoter: promoter for bacteriophage T3 RNA polymerase
   4738..4964    +  promoter       RSV promoter: Rous sarcoma virus enhancer/promoter
   4965..5145    +  LTR            5' LTR (truncated): truncated 5' long terminal repeat (LTR) from HIV-1
   5192..5317    +  misc_feature   HIV-1 Ψ: packaging signal of human immunodeficiency virus type 1
   5301..5664    +  CDS            HIV-1 gag (fragment): gag protein from human immunodeficiency virus 1; gag
   5810..6043    +  misc_feature   RRE: The Rev response element (RRE) of HIV-1 allows for Rev-dependent mRNA export from the nucleus to the cytoplasm.
   6420..6520    +  CDS            Rev (fragment): human immunodeficiency virus 1 (HIV-1) Rev protein; rev; enhances nuclear export of unspliced and incompletely spliced viral mRNAs
   6570..6810    +  promoter       U6 promoter: RNA polymerase III promoter for human U6 snRNA
   6915..7032    +  misc_feature   cPPT/CTS: central polypurine tract and central termination sequence of HIV-1
   7081..507     +  promoter       hPGK promoter (across the origin): human phosphoglycerate kinase 1 promoter
