[The description below was written by a language model from this plasmid's Addgene catalogue record and pLannotate feature annotations shown in this document.]
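Description:
pLKO.1_puro_shNRF2-1 is a third-generation, self-inactivating lentiviral RNAi vector built on the pLKO.1 puro backbone and designed to silence human NRF2 (NFE2L2, nuclear factor erythroid 2-related factor 2). In bacteria it is maintained by a high-copy ColE1/pUC-type origin with ampicillin resistance (AmpR under its own bla promoter). The backbone also carries an f1 origin, an SV40 origin and poly(A) signal, and remnants of lac and T7/T3 cloning-vector sequences that play no part in the knockdown function. The sequenced plasmid is 7,084 nt.

The lentiviral transfer cassette begins with a chimeric RSV promoter/truncated HIV-1 5' LTR, which allows Tat-independent production of genomic RNA in packaging cells. It is followed by the Ψ packaging signal with a partial gag region, the Rev response element for nuclear export of unspliced viral RNA, and a cPPT/CTS element that aids nuclear import in transduced cells. A human U6 RNA polymerase III promoter drives the short hairpin RNA. The hairpin itself is not annotated in the feature table, but it lies in the gap between U6 and the cPPT. According to the record it is built around a 21-nt NRF2 target sequence, was made by gene synthesis, and sits between an AgeI site (destroyed) and an EcoRI site (retained). Downstream, the human PGK promoter expresses puromycin N-acetyltransferase, so stably transduced mammalian cells can be selected. The cassette ends in a ΔU3 3' LTR, which inactivates the viral promoter after integration. The plasmid is used with separate packaging and envelope plasmids to produce lentivirus for stable NRF2 knockdown in human cells. The associated publication concerns oxidative stress and ferroptosis in sickle erythroblasts.
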