Addgene plasmid #230086: pLKO.1_puro_shNRF2-1
Purpose: shRNA silencing human NRF2 gene
Depositing lab: Xingguo Zhu. Depositing organization: Augusta University. Publication: Transsulfuration pathway activation attenuates oxidative stress and ferroptosis in sickle primary erythroblasts and transgenic mice. Xi C, Pang J, Xue W, Cui Y, Jiang N, Zhi W, Shi H, Horuzsko A, Pace BS, Zhu X. Commun Biol. 2025 Jan 6;8(1):15. doi: 10.1038/s42003-024-07424-7. PubMed 39762627.
Backbone
  Vector backbone: pLKO.1 puro
  Backbone manufacturer: Addgene
  Backbone size w/o insert (bp): 7050
  Vector type: Mammalian Expression, Lentiviral, RNAi
  Selectable markers: Puromycin
Growth in bacteria
  Bacterial resistance: Ampicillin, 100 μg/mL
  Growth temperature: 37°C
  Growth strain: NEB Stable
  Copy number: High Copy
Gene/Insert
  Gene/Insert name: Nrf2 (Nuclear factor-erythroid factor 2-related factor 2) (alt name: NFE2L2)
  gRNA/shRNA sequence: GTAAGAAGCCAGATGTTAAGA
  Species: H. sapiens (human)
  Insert size (bp): 21
  Entrez Gene: NFE2L2 (a.k.a. HEBP1, IMDDHH, NRF2, Nrf-2)
  Cloning method: Gene Synthesis
  Sequencing primers: 5′ common; 3′ common
Terms and licenses: Academic/Nonprofit Terms; Industry Terms: Not Available to Industry
Depositor comments: 5' Cloning Site: AgeI (destroyed), 3' Cloning Site: EcoRI (not destroyed)
How to cite: pLKO.1_puro_shNRF2-1 was a gift from Xingguo Zhu (Addgene plasmid # 230086 ; http://n2t.net/addgene:230086 ; RRID:Addgene_230086)
